Addgene plasmid #111593: pLG_GI2
Purpose: mU6-sgRNA GI Library vector
Depositing lab: Jonathan Weissman. Depositing organization: University of California, San Francisco (UCSF). Publication: Mapping the Genetic Landscape of Human Cells. Horlbeck MA, Xu A, Wang M, Bennett NK, Park CY, Bogdanoff D, Adamson B, Chow ED, Kampmann M, Peterson TR, Nakamura K, Fischbach MA, Weissman JS, Gilbert LA. Cell. 2018 Aug 9;174(4):953-967.e22. doi: 10.1016/j.cell.2018.06.010. Epub 2018 Jul 19. PubMed 30033366.
Backbone
  Vector backbone: pSICO derivative
  Backbone manufacturer: Addgene
  Backbone size w/o insert (bp): 8200
  Total vector size (bp): 8888
  Vector type: Mammalian Expression, Lentiviral, CRISPR
  Selectable markers: Puromycin
Growth in bacteria
  Bacterial resistance: Ampicillin, 100 μg/mL
  Growth temperature: 37°C
  Growth strain: NEB Stable
  Copy number: Low Copy
Gene/Insert
  Gene/Insert name: sgRNA
  gRNA/shRNA sequence: GNNNNNNNNNNNNNNNNNNN
Terms and licenses: Academic/Nonprofit Terms; Industry Terms: Not Available to Industry
How to cite: pLG_GI2 was a gift from Jonathan Weissman (Addgene plasmid # 111593 ; http://n2t.net/addgene:111593 ; RRID:Addgene_111593)
