[The description below was written by a language model from this plasmid's Addgene catalogue record and pLannotate feature annotations shown in this document.]
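Description:
pLG_GI2 is a lentiviral CRISPR guide RNA vector built on a pSICO-derived backbone and described in its catalogue entry as an mU6-sgRNA vector for genetic interaction (GI) libraries. It is propagated in bacteria through a ColE1/pUC-type origin with ampicillin resistance (AmpR under its own bla promoter). The record lists it as low copy and grown in a recombination-tolerant strain, as is common for repeat-containing lentiviral plasmids. The catalogue gives a total size of 8,888 bp, while the sequenced record behind the feature table is 8,966 nt, a small discrepancy the record does not explain.

The viral portion follows a standard HIV-1 transfer-vector layout. A CMV enhancer/promoter drives a truncated 5' LTR, so genomic RNA is produced independently of Tat. This is followed by the Ψ packaging signal with a gag fragment, the RRE for Rev-dependent nuclear export, the cPPT/CTS, a WPRE to boost transcript levels, and a truncated 3' LTR.

The payload includes an S. pyogenes tracrRNA-derived scaffold fragment, corresponding to the constant region of the sgRNA. The guide itself is recorded only as a placeholder of a G followed by degenerate positions, so this is a library recipient rather than a vector carrying a specific guide. The mouse U6 promoter named in the purpose field is not annotated in the feature table. Downstream, an EF-1α promoter drives puromycin N-acetyltransferase and TagBFP, allowing drug selection and fluorescent tracking of transduced mammalian cells. Two loxP sites inherited from pSICO flank the scaffold and marker cassette. The vector is intended for building sgRNA libraries for pooled genetic interaction screens in human cells.
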