Features (pLannotate 1.2.2; 23 found; start..end, strand, type, name):
     32..84      -  misc_feature   bom (fragment): basis of mobility region from pBR322
    239..618     +  enhancer       CMV enhancer: human cytomegalovirus immediate early enhancer
    619..818     +  promoter       CMV promoter: human cytomegalovirus (CMV) immediate early promoter
    836..1016    +  LTR            5' LTR (truncated): truncated 5' long terminal repeat (LTR) from HIV-1
   1063..1188    +  misc_feature   HIV-1 Ψ: packaging signal of human immunodeficiency virus type 1
   1172..1510    +  CDS            HIV-1 gag (fragment): gag protein from human immunodeficiency virus 1; gag
   1685..1918    +  misc_feature   RRE: The Rev response element (RRE) of HIV-1 allows for Rev-dependent mRNA export from the nucleus to the cytoplasm.
   2295..2395    +  CDS            Rev (fragment): human immunodeficiency virus 1 (HIV-1) Rev protein; rev; enhances nuclear export of unspliced and incompletely spliced viral mRNAs
   2445..2562    +  misc_feature   cPPT/CTS: central polypurine tract and central termination sequence of HIV-1
   2880..2913    +  protein_bind   loxP: Cre-mediated recombination occurs in the 8-bp core sequence (GCATACAT). Cre recombinase
   3038..3105    +  misc_RNA       tracrRNA (fragment): trans-activating CRISPR RNA for the Streptococcus pyogenes CRISPR/Cas9 system
   3194..4365    +  promoter       EF-1α promoter: strong constitutive promoter for human elongation factor EF-1α
   4377..4973    +  CDS            PuroR: puromycin N-acetyltransferase; pac from Streptomyces alboniger; confers resistance to puromycin
   5049..5747    +  CDS            TagBFP: monomeric blue fluorescent protein mammalian codon-optimized
   5767..5800    +  protein_bind   loxP: Cre-mediated recombination occurs in the 8-bp core sequence (GCATACAT). Cre recombinase
   5833..5856    +  misc_feature   MCS (fragment): pBluescript multiple cloning site
   5856..6444    +  misc_feature   WPRE: woodchuck hepatitis virus posttranscriptional regulatory element
   6445..6464    +  misc_feature   MCS (fragment): pBluescript multiple cloning site
   6466..6966    +  CDS            nef (fragment): NEF_HV1LA - Experimental evidence at protein level: Swiss-Prot protein existence level 1. Extracellular Nef protein targets CD4(+) T-lymphocytes for apoptosis by interacting with CXCR4 surface receptors. From Human immunodeficiency virus type 1 group M subtype B (isolate Lai) (HIV-1).
   6973..7153    +  LTR            5' LTR (truncated): truncated 5' long terminal repeat (LTR) from HIV-1
   7215..7803    -  rep_origin     ori: high-copy-number ColE1/pMB1/pBR322/pUC origin of replication
   7974..8834    -  CDS            AmpR: β-lactamase; bla; confers resistance to ampicillin, carbenicillin, and related antibiotics
   8835..8939    -  promoter       AmpR promoter: bla
>Addgene plasmid #111593 | pLG_GI2 | addgene full sequence | sequence record 222761 | Addgene NGS Result
CGTCGACGGATCGGGAGATCTCCCGATCCCCTATGGTGCACTCTCAGTACAATCTGCTCTGATGCCGCAT
AGTTAAGCCAGTATCTGCTCCCTGCTTGTGTGTTGGAGGTCGCTGAGTAGTGCGCGAGCAAAATTTAAGC
TACAACAAGGCAAGGCTTGACCGACAATTGCATGAAGAATCTGCTTAGGGTTAGGCGTTTTGCGCTGCTT
CGCGATGTACGGGCCAGATATACGCGTTGACATTGATTATTGACTAGTTATTAATAGTAATCAATTACGG
GGTCATTAGTTCATAGCCCATATATGGAGTTCCGCGTTACATAACTTACGGTAAATGGCCCGCCTGGCTG
ACCGCCCAACGACCCCCGCCCATTGACGTCAATAATGACGTATGTTCCCATAGTAACGCCAATAGGGACT
TTCCATTGACGTCAATGGGTGGAGTATTTACGGTAAACTGCCCACTTGGCAGTACATCAAGTGTATCATA
TGCCAAGTACGCCCCCTATTGACGTCAATGACGGTAAATGGCCCGCCTGGCATTATGCCCAGTACATGAC
CTTATGGGACTTTCCTACTTGGCAGTACATCTACGTATTAGTCATCGCTATTACCATGGTGATGCGGTTT
TGGCAGTACATCAATGGGCGTGGATAGCGGTTTGACTCACGGGGATTTCCAAGTCTCCACCCCATTGACG
TCAATGGGAGTTTGTTTTGGCACCAAAATCAACGGGACTTTCCAAAATGTCGTAACAACTCCGCCCCATT
GACGCAAATGGGCGGTAGGCGTGTACGGTGGGAGGTCTATATAAGCAGCGCGTTTTGCCTGTACTGGGTC
TCTCTGGTTAGACCAGATCTGAGCCTGGGAGCTCTCTGGCTAACTAGGGAACCCACTGCTTAAGCCTCAA
TAAAGCTTGCCTTGAGTGCTTCAAGTAGTGTGTGCCCGTCTGTTGTGTGACTCTGGTAACTAGAGATCCC
TCAGACCCTTTTAGTCAGTGTGGAAAATCTCTAGCAGTGGCGCCCGAACAGGGACTTGAAAGCGAAAGGG
AAACCAGAGGAGCTCTCTCGACGCAGGACTCGGCTTGCTGAAGCGCGCACGGCAAGAGGCGAGGGGCGGC
GACTGGTGAGTACGCCAAAAATTTTGACTAGCGGAGGCTAGAAGGAGAGAGATGGGTGCGAGAGCGTCAG
TATTAAGCGGGGGAGAATTAGATCGCGATGGGAAAAAATTCGGTTAAGGCCAGGGGGAAAGAAAAAATAT
AAATTAAAACATATAGTATGGGCAAGCAGGGAGCTAGAACGATTCGCAGTTAATCCTGGCCTGTTAGAAA
CATCAGAAGGCTGTAGACAAATACTGGGACAGCTACAACCATCCCTTCAGACAGGATCAGAAGAACTTAG
ATCATTATATAATACAGTAGCAACCCTCTATTGTGTGCATCAAAGGATAGAGATAAAAGACACCAAGGAA
GCTTTAGACAAGATAGAGGAAGAGCAAAACAAAAGTAAGACCACCGCACAGCAAGCGGCCGGCCGCTGAT
CTTCAGACCTGGAGGAGGAGATATGAGGGACAATTGGAGAAGTGAATTATATAAATATAAAGTAGTAAAA
ATTGAACCATTAGGAGTAGCACCCACCAAGGCAAAGAGAAGAGTGGTGCAGAGAGAAAAAAGAGCAGTGG
GAATAGGAGCTTTGTTCCTTGGGTTCTTGGGAGCAGCAGGAAGCACTATGGGCGCAGCGTCAATGACGCT
GACGGTACAGGCCAGACAATTATTGTCTGGTATAGTGCAGCAGCAGAACAATTTGCTGAGGGCTATTGAG
GCGCAACAGCATCTGTTGCAACTCACAGTCTGGGGCATCAAGCAGCTCCAGGCAAGAATCCTGGCTGTGG
AAAGATACCTAAAGGATCAACAGCTCCTGGGGATTTGGGGTTGCTCTGGAAAACTCATTTGCACCACTGC
TGTGCCTTGGAATGCTAGTTGGAGTAATAAATCTCTGGAACAGATTTGGAATCACACGACCTGGATGGAG
TGGGACAGAGAAATTAACAATTACACAAGCTTAATACACTCCTTAATTGAAGAATCGCAAAACCAGCAAG
AAAAGAATGAACAAGAATTATTGGAATTAGATAAATGGGCAAGTTTGTGGAATTGGTTTAACATAACAAA
TTGGCTGTGGTATATAAAATTATTCATAATGATAGTAGGAGGCTTGGTAGGTTTAAGAATAGTTTTTGCT
GTACTTTCTATAGTGAATAGAGTTAGGCAGGGATATTCACCATTATCGTTTCAGACCCACCTCCCAACCC
CGAGGGGACCCGACAGGCCCGAAGGAATAGAAGAAGAAGGTGGAGAGAGAGACAGAGACAGATCCATTCG
ATTAGTGAACGGATCGGCACTGCGTGCGCCAATTCTGCAGACAAATGGCAGTATTCATCCACAATTTTAA
AAGAAAAGGGGGGATTGGGGGGTACAGTGCAGGGGAAAGAATAGTAGACATAATAGCAACAGACATACAA
ACTAAAGAATTACAAAAACAAATTACAAAAATTCAAAATTTTCGGGTTTATTACAGGGACAGCAGAGATC
CAGTTTGGTTAGTACCGGGCCCGCTCTAGAGGACATGATGAGGCAAGAACCTGAATGCAGTCTCTCGGAG
GGCGAAGAATCCTGCAGGCTCGAGAGATCCGACGCGCCATCTCTAGGCCCGCGCCGGCCCCCTCGCACGG
ACTTGTGGGAGAAGCTCGGCTACTCCCCTGCCCCGGTTAATTTGCATATAATATTTCCTAGTAACTATAG
AGGCTTAATGTGCGATAAAAGACAGATAATCTGTTCTTTTTAATACTAGCTACATTTTACATGATAGGCT
TGGATTTCTATAACTTCGTATAGCATACATTATACGAAGTTATAAACAGCACAAAAGGAAACTCACCCTA
ACTGTAAAGTAATTGTGTGTTTTGAGACTATAAGTATCCCTTGGAGAACCACCTTGTTGGCGGGAAACGC
TGTTTGAAGGTTTAAGAGCTAAGCTGGAAACAGCATAGCAAGTTTAAATAAGGCTAGTCCGTTATCAACT
TGAAAAAGTGGCACCGAGTCGGTGCTTTTTTTAATTATACTTAAGGTGCCTAGGGCCCTGCAGGCTAGGA
TCCATTAGGCGGCCGCGTGGATAACCGTATTACCGCCATGCATGTGCCCGTCAGTGGGCAGAGCGCACAT
CGCCCACAGTCCCCGAGAAGTTGGGGGGAGGGGTCGGCAATTGAACCGGTGCCTAGAGAAGGTGGCGCGG
GGTAAACTGGGAAAGTGATGTCGTGTACTGGCTCCGCCTTTTTCCCGAGGGTGGGGGAGAACCGTATATA
AGTGCAGTAGTCGCCGTGAACGTTCTTTTTCGCAACGGGTTTGCCGCCAGAACACAGGTAAGTGCCGTGT
GTGGTTCCCGCGGGCCTGGCCTCTTTACGGGTTATGGCCCTTGCGTGCCTTGAATTACTTCCACCTGGCT
GCAGTACGTGATTCTTGATCCCGAGCTTCGGGTTGGAAGTGGGTGGGAGAGTTCGAGGCCTTGCGCTTAA
GGAGCCCCTTCGCCTCGTGCTTGAGTTGAGGCCTGGCCTGGGCGCTGGGGCCGCCGCGTGCGAATCTGGT
GGCACCTTCGCGCCTGTCTCGCTGCTTTCGATAAGTCTCTAGCCATTTAAAATTTTTGATGACCTGCTGC
GACGCTTTTTTTCTGGCAAGATAGTCTTGTAAATGCGGGCCAAGATCTGCACACTGGTATTTCGGTTTTT
GGGGCCGCGGGCGGCGACGGGGCCCGTGCGTCCCAGCGCACATGTTCGGCGAGGCGGGGCCTGCGAGCGC
GGCCACCGAGAATCGGACGGGGGTAGTCTCAAGCTGGCCGGCCTGCTCTGGTGCCTGGCCTCGCGCCGCC
GTGTATCGCCCCGCCCTGGGCGGCAAGGCTGGCCCGGTCGGCACCAGTTGCGTGAGCGGAAAGATGGCCG
CTTCCCGGCCCTGCTGCAGGGAGCTCAAAATGGAGGACGCGGCGCTCGGGAGAGCGGGCGGGTGAGTCAC
CCACACAAAGGAAAAGGGCCTTTCCGTCCTCAGCCGTCGCTTCATGTGACTCCACGGAGTACCGGGCGCC
GTCCAGGCACCTCGATTAGTTCTCGCGCTTTTGGAGTACGTCGTCTTTAGGTTGGGGGGAGGGGTTTTAT
GCGATGGAGTTTCCCCACACTGAGTGGGTGGAGACTGAAGTTAGGCCAGCTTGGCACTTGATGTAATTCT
CCTTGGAATTTGCCCTTTTTGAGTTTGGATCTTGGTTCATTCTCAAGCCTCAGACAGTGGTTCAAAGTTT
TTTTCTTCCATTTCAGGTGTCGTGAGCTAGCCCACCATGACCGAGTACAAGCCCACGGTGCGCCTCGCCA
CCCGCGACGACGTCCCCCGGGCCGTACGCACCCTCGCCGCCGCGTTCGCCGACTACCCCGCCACGCGCCA
CACCGTCGACCCGGACCGCCACATCGAGCGGGTCACCGAGCTGCAAGAACTCTTCCTCACGCGCGTCGGG
CTCGACATCGGCAAGGTGTGGGTCGCGGACGACGGCGCCGCGGTGGCGGTCTGGACCACGCCGGAGAGCG
TCGAAGCGGGGGCGGTGTTCGCCGAGATCGGCCCGCGCATGGCCGAGTTGAGCGGTTCCCGGCTGGCCGC
GCAGCAACAGATGGAAGGCCTCCTGGCGCCGCACCGGCCCAAGGAGCCCGCGTGGTTCCTGGCCACCGTC
GGCGTCTCGCCCGACCACCAGGGCAAGGGTCTGGGCAGCGCCGTCGTGCTCCCCGGAGTGGAGGCGGCCG
AGCGCGCCGGGGTGCCCGCCTTCCTGGAGACCTCCGCGCCCCGCAACCTCCCCTTCTACGAGCGGCTCGG
CTTCACCGTCACCGCCGACGTCGAGGTGCCCGAAGGACCGCGCACCTGGTGCATGACCCGCAAGCCCGGT
GCCGGATCGGGAGAGGGCAGAGGAAGTCTGCTAACATGCGGTGACGTCGAGGAGAATCCTGGCCCACCGG
TCGCCACCAGCGAGCTGATTAAGGAGAACATGCACATGAAGCTGTACATGGAGGGCACCGTGGACAACCA
TCACTTCAAGTGCACATCCGAGGGCGAAGGCAAGCCCTACGAGGGCACCCAGACCATGAGAATCAAGGTG
GTCGAGGGCGGCCCTCTCCCCTTCGCCTTCGACATCCTGGCTACTAGCTTCCTCTACGGCAGCAAGACCT
TCATCAACCACACCCAGGGCATCCCCGACTTCTTCAAGCAGTCCTTCCCTGAGGGCTTCACATGGGAGAG
AGTCACCACATACGAAGACGGGGGCGTGCTGACCGCTACCCAGGACACCAGCCTCCAGGACGGCTGCCTC
ATCTACAACGTCAAGATCAGAGGGGTGAACTTCACATCCAACGGCCCTGTGATGCAGAAGAAAACACTCG
GCTGGGAGGCCTTCACCGAGACGCTGTACCCCGCTGACGGCGGCCTGGAAGGCAGAAACGACATGGCCCT
GAAGCTCGTGGGCGGGAGCCATCTGATCGCAAACATCAAGACCACATATAGATCCAAGAAACCCGCTAAG
AACCTCAAGATGCCTGGCGTCTACTATGTGGACTACAGACTGGAAAGAATCAAGGAGGCCAACAACGAGA
CCTACGTCGAGCAGCACGAGGTGGCAGTGGCCAGATACTGCGACCTCCCTAGCAAACTGGGGCACAAGCT
TAATTAAGAATTCGTCGAGGGACCTAATAACTTCGTATAGCATACATTATACGAAGTTATACATGTTTAA
GGGTTCCGGTTCCACTAGGTACAATTCGATATCAAGCTTATCGATAATCAACCTCTGGATTACAAAATTT
GTGAAAGATTGACTGGTATTCTTAACTATGTTGCTCCTTTTACGCTATGTGGATACGCTGCTTTAATGCC
TTTGTATCATGCTATTGCTTCCCGTATGGCTTTCATTTTCTCCTCCTTGTATAAATCCTGGTTGCTGTCT
CTTTATGAGGAGTTGTGGCCCGTTGTCAGGCAACGTGGCGTGGTGTGCACTGTGTTTGCTGACGCAACCC
CCACTGGTTGGGGCATTGCCACCACCTGTCAGCTCCTTTCCGGGACTTTCGCTTTCCCCCTCCCTATTGC
CACGGCGGAACTCATCGCCGCCTGCCTTGCCCGCTGCTGGACAGGGGCTCGGCTGTTGGGCACTGACAAT
TCCGTGGTGTTGTCGGGGAAATCATCGTCCTTTCCTTGGCTGCTCGCCTGTGTTGCCACCTGGATTCTGC
GCGGGACGTCCTTCTGCTACGTCCCTTCGGCCCTCAATCCAGCGGACCTTCCTTCCCGCGGCCTGCTGCC
GGCTCTGCGGCCTCTTCCGCGTCTTCGCCTTCGCCCTCAGACGAGTCGGATCTCCCTTTGGGCCGCCTCC
CCGCATCGATACCGTCGACCTCGATCGAGACCTAGAAAAACATGGAGCAATCACAAGTAGCAATACAGCA
GCTACCAATGCTGATTGTGCCTGGCTAGAAGCACAAGAGGAGGAGGAGGTGGGTTTTCCAGTCACACCTC
AGGTACCTTTAAGACCAATGACTTACAAGGCAGCTGTAGATCTTAGCCACTTTTTAAAAGAAAAGGGGGG
ACTGGAAGGGCTAATTCACTCCCAACGAAGACAAGATATCCTTGATCTGTGGATCTACCACACACAAGGC
TACTTCCCTGATTGGCAGAACTACACACCAGGGCCAGGGATCAGATATCCACTGACCTTTGGATGGTGCT
ACAAGCTAGTACCAGTTGAGCAAGAGAAGGTAGAAGAAGCCAATGAAGGAGAGAACACCCGCTTGTTACA
CCCTGTGAGCCTGCATGGGATGGATGACCCGGAGAGAGAAGTATTAGAGTGGAGGTTTGACAGCCGCCTA
GCATTTCATCACATGGCCCGAGAGCTGCATCCGGACTGTACTGGGTCTCTCTGGTTAGACCAGATCTGAG
CCTGGGAGCTCTCTGGCTAACTAGGGAACCCACTGCTTAAGCCTCAATAAAGCTTGCCTTGAGTGCTTCA
AGTAGTGTGTGCCCGTCTGTTGTGTGACTCTGGTAACTAGAGATCCCTCAGACCCTTTTAGTCAGTGTGG
AAAATCTCTAGCAGCATGTGAGCAAAAGGCCAGCAAAAGGCCAGGAACCGTAAAAAGGCCGCGTTGCTGG
CGTTTTTCCATAGGCTCCGCCCCCCTGACGAGCATCACAAAAATCGACGCTCAAGTCAGAGGTGGCGAAA
CCCGACAGGACTATAAAGATACCAGGCGTTTCCCCCTGGAAGCTCCCTCGTGCGCTCTCCTGTTCCGACC
CTGCCGCTTACCGGATACCTGTCCGCCTTTCTCCCTTCGGGAAGCGTGGCGCTTTCTCATAGCTCACGCT
GTAGGTATCTCAGTTCGGTGTAGGTCGTTCGCTCCAAGCTGGGCTGTGTGCACGAACCCCCCGTTCAGCC
CGACCGCTGCGCCTTATCCGGTAACTATCGTCTTGAGTCCAACCCGGTAAGACACGACTTATCGCCACTG
GCAGCAGCCACTGGTAACAGGATTAGCAGAGCGAGGTATGTAGGCGGTGCTACAGAGTTCTTGAAGTGGT
GGCCTAACTACGGCTACACTAGAAGAACAGTATTTGGTATCTGCGCTCTGCTGAAGCCAGTTACCTTCGG
AAAAAGAGTTGGTAGCTCTTGATCCGGCAAACAAACCACCGCTGGTAGCGGTGGTTTTTTTGTTTGCAAG
CAGCAGATTACGCGCAGAAAAAAAGGATCTCAAGAAGATCCTTTGATCTTTTCTACGGGGTCTGACGCTC
AGTGGAACGAAAACTCACGTTAAGGGATTTTGGTCATGAGATTATCAAAAAGGATCTTCACCTAGATCCT
TTTAAATTAAAAATGAAGTTTTAAATCAATCTAAAGTATATATGAGTAAACTTGGTCTGACAGTTACCAA
TGCTTAATCAGTGAGGCACCTATCTCAGCGATCTGTCTATTTCGTTCATCCATAGTTGCCTGACTCCCCG
TCGTGTAGATAACTACGATACGGGAGGGCTTACCATCTGGCCCCAGTGCTGCAATGATACCGCGAGACCC
ACGCTCACCGGCTCCAGATTTATCAGCAATAAACCAGCCAGCCGGAAGGGCCGAGCGCAGAAGTGGTCCT
GCAACTTTATCCGCCTCCATCCAGTCTATTAATTGTTGCCGGGAAGCTAGAGTAAGTAGTTCGCCAGTTA
ATAGTTTGCGCAACGTTGTTGCCATTGCTACAGGCATCGTGGTGTCACGCTCGTCGTTTGGTATGGCTTC
ATTCAGCTCCGGTTCCCAACGATCAAGGCGAGTTACATGATCCCCCATGTTGTGCAAAAAAGCGGTTAGC
TCCTTCGGTCCTCCGATCGTTGTCAGAAGTAAGTTGGCCGCAGTGTTATCACTCATGGTTATGGCAGCAC
TGCATAATTCTCTTACTGTCATGCCATCCGTAAGATGCTTTTCTGTGACTGGTGAGTACTCAACCAAGTC
ATTCTGAGAATAGTGTATGCGGCGACCGAGTTGCTCTTGCCCGGCGTCAATACGGGATAATACCGCGCCA
CATAGCAGAACTTTAAAAGTGCTCATCATTGGAAAACGTTCTTCGGGGCGAAAACTCTCAAGGATCTTAC
CGCTGTTGAGATCCAGTTCGATGTAACCCACTCGTGCACCCAACTGATCTTCAGCATCTTTTACTTTCAC
CAGCGTTTCTGGGTGAGCAAAAACAGGAAGGCAAAATGCCGCAAAAAAGGGAATAAGGGCGACACGGAAA
TGTTGAATACTCATACTCTTCCTTTTTCAATATTATTGAAGCATTTATCAGGGTTATTGTCTCATGAGCG
GATACATATTTGAATGTATTTAGAAAAATAAACAAATAGGGGTTCCGCGCACATTTCCCCGAAAAGTGCC
ACCTGA
