>Addgene plasmid #111593 | pLG_GI2 | depositor partial sequence | sequence record 209579 | pLG_GI2 sequence 8977 bps
GCTTAAGCGGTCGACGGATCGGGAGATCTCCCGATCCCCTATGGTGCACTCTCAGTACAATCTGCTCTGA
TGCCGCATAGTTAAGCCAGTATCTGCTCCCTGCTTGTGTGTTGGAGGTCGCTGAGTAGTGCGCGAGCAAA
ATTTAAGCTACAACAAGGCAAGGCTTGACCGACAATTGCATGAAGAATCTGCTTAGGGTTAGGCGTTTTG
CGCTGCTTCGCGATGTACGGGCCAGATATACGCGTTGACATTGATTATTGACTAGTTATTAATAGTAATC
AATTACGGGGTCATTAGTTCATAGCCCATATATGGAGTTCCGCGTTACATAACTTACGGTAAATGGCCCG
CCTGGCTGACCGCCCAACGACCCCCGCCCATTGACGTCAATAATGACGTATGTTCCCATAGTAACGCCAA
TAGGGACTTTCCATTGACGTCAATGGGTGGAGTATTTACGGTAAACTGCCCACTTGGCAGTACATCAAGT
GTATCATATGCCAAGTACGCCCCCTATTGACGTCAATGACGGTAAATGGCCCGCCTGGCATTATGCCCAG
TACATGACCTTATGGGACTTTCCTACTTGGCAGTACATCTACGTATTAGTCATCGCTATTACCATGGTGA
TGCGGTTTTGGCAGTACATCAATGGGCGTGGATAGCGGTTTGACTCACGGGGATTTCCAAGTCTCCACCC
CATTGACGTCAATGGGAGTTTGTTTTGGCACCAAAATCAACGGGACTTTCCAAAATGTCGTAACAACTCC
GCCCCATTGACGCAAATGGGCGGTAGGCGTGTACGGTGGGAGGTCTATATAAGCAGCGCGTTTTGCCTGT
ACTGGGTCTCTCTGGTTAGACCAGATCTGAGCCTGGGAGCTCTCTGGCTAACTAGGGAACCCACTGCTTA
AGCCTCAATAAAGCTTGCCTTGAGTGCTTCAAGTAGTGTGTGCCCGTCTGTTGTGTGACTCTGGTAACTA
GAGATCCCTCAGACCCTTTTAGTCAGTGTGGAAAATCTCTAGCAGTGGCGCCCGAACAGGGACTTGAAAG
CGAAAGGGAAACCAGAGGAGCTCTCTCGACGCAGGACTCGGCTTGCTGAAGCGCGCACGGCAAGAGGCGA
GGGGCGGCGACTGGTGAGTACGCCAAAAATTTTGACTAGCGGAGGCTAGAAGGAGAGAGATGGGTGCGAG
AGCGTCAGTATTAAGCGGGGGAGAATTAGATCGCGATGGGAAAAAATTCGGTTAAGGCCAGGGGGAAAGA
AAAAATATAAATTAAAACATATAGTATGGGCAAGCAGGGAGCTAGAACGATTCGCAGTTAATCCTGGCCT
GTTAGAAACATCAGAAGGCTGTAGACAAATACTGGGACAGCTACAACCATCCCTTCAGACAGGATCAGAA
GAACTTAGATCATTATATAATACAGTAGCAACCCTCTATTGTGTGCATCAAAGGATAGAGATAAAAGACA
CCAAGGAAGCTTTAGACAAGATAGAGGAAGAGCAAAACAAAAGTAAGACCACCGCACAGCAAGCGGCCGG
CCGCGCTGATCTTCAGACCTGGAGGAGGAGATATGAGGGACAATTGGAGAAGTGAATTATATAAATATAA
AGTAGTAAAAATTGAACCATTAGGAGTAGCACCCACCAAGGCAAAGAGAAGAGTGGTGCAGAGAGAAAAA
AGAGCAGTGGGAATAGGAGCTTTGTTCCTTGGGTTCTTGGGAGCAGCAGGAAGCACTATGGGCGCAGCGT
CAATGACGCTGACGGTACAGGCCAGACAATTATTGTCTGGTATAGTGCAGCAGCAGAACAATTTGCTGAG
GGCTATTGAGGCGCAACAGCATCTGTTGCAACTCACAGTCTGGGGCATCAAGCAGCTCCAGGCAAGAATC
CTGGCTGTGGAAAGATACCTAAAGGATCAACAGCTCCTGGGGATTTGGGGTTGCTCTGGAAAACTCATTT
GCACCACTGCTGTGCCTTGGAATGCTAGTTGGAGTAATAAATCTCTGGAACAGATTTGGAATCACACGAC
CTGGATGGAGTGGGACAGAGAAATTAACAATTACACAAGCTTAATACACTCCTTAATTGAAGAATCGCAA
AACCAGCAAGAAAAGAATGAACAAGAATTATTGGAATTAGATAAATGGGCAAGTTTGTGGAATTGGTTTA
ACATAACAAATTGGCTGTGGTATATAAAATTATTCATAATGATAGTAGGAGGCTTGGTAGGTTTAAGAAT
AGTTTTTGCTGTACTTTCTATAGTGAATAGAGTTAGGCAGGGATATTCACCATTATCGTTTCAGACCCAC
CTCCCAACCCCGAGGGGACCCGACAGGCCCGAAGGAATAGAAGAAGAAGGTGGAGAGAGAGACAGAGACA
GATCCATTCGATTAGTGAACGGATCGGCACTGCGTGCGCCAATTCTGCAGACAAATGGCAGTATTCATCC
ACAATTTTAAAAGAAAAGGGGGGATTGGGGGGTACAGTGCAGGGGAAAGAATAGTAGACATAATAGCAAC
AGACATACAAACTAAAGAATTACAAAAACAAATTACAAAAATTCAAAATTTTCGGGTTTATTACAGGGAC
AGCAGAGATCCAGTTTGGTTAGTACCGGGCCCGCTCTAGANNNNNNNNNNNNNNNNGAACCTGAATGCAG
TCTCTCGGAGGGCGAAGAATCCTGCAGGCTCGAGAGATCCGACGCGCCATCTCTAGGCCCGCGCCGGCCC
CCTCGCACGGACTTGTGGGAGAAGCTCGGCTACTCCCCTGCCCCGGTTAATTTGCATATAATATTTCCTA
GTAACTATAGAGGCTTAATGTGCGATAAAAGACAGATAATCTGTTCTTTTTAATACTAGCTACATTTTAC
ATGATAGGCTTGGATTTCTATAACTTCGTATAGCATACATTATACGAAGTTATAAACAGCACAAAAGGAA
ACTCACCCTAACTGTAAAGTAATTGTGTGTTTTGAGACTATAAGTATCCCTTGGAGAACCACCTTGTTGG
ACCAGGATGGGCACCACCCGTTTAAGAGCTAAGCTGGAAACAGCATAGCAAGTTTAAATAAGGCTAGTCC
GTTATCAACTTGAAAAAGTGGCACCGAGTCGGTGCTTTTTTTNNNNNNNNNNNNNNNNCCTAGGGCCCTG
CAGGCTAGGATCCATTAGGCGGCCGCGTGGATAACCGTATTACCGCCATGCATGTGCCCGTCAGTGGGCA
GAGCGCACATCGCCCACAGTCCCCGAGAAGTTGGGGGGAGGGGTCGGCAATTGAACCGGTGCCTAGAGAA
GGTGGCGCGGGGTAAACTGGGAAAGTGATGTCGTGTACTGGCTCCGCCTTTTTCCCGAGGGTGGGGGAGA
ACCGTATATAAGTGCAGTAGTCGCCGTGAACGTTCTTTTTCGCAACGGGTTTGCCGCCAGAACACAGGTA
AGTGCCGTGTGTGGTTCCCGCGGGCCTGGCCTCTTTACGGGTTATGGCCCTTGCGTGCCTTGAATTACTT
CCACCTGGCTGCAGTACGTGATTCTTGATCCCGAGCTTCGGGTTGGAAGTGGGTGGGAGAGTTCGAGGCC
TTGCGCTTAAGGAGCCCCTTCGCCTCGTGCTTGAGTTGAGGCCTGGCCTGGGCGCTGGGGCCGCCGCGTG
CGAATCTGGTGGCACCTTCGCGCCTGTCTCGCTGCTTTCGATAAGTCTCTAGCCATTTAAAATTTTTGAT
GACCTGCTGCGACGCTTTTTTTCTGGCAAGATAGTCTTGTAAATGCGGGCCAAGATCTGCACACTGGTAT
TTCGGTTTTTGGGGCCGCGGGCGGCGACGGGGCCCGTGCGTCCCAGCGCACATGTTCGGCGAGGCGGGGC
CTGCGAGCGCGGCCACCGAGAATCGGACGGGGGTAGTCTCAAGCTGGCCGGCCTGCTCTGGTGCCTGGCC
TCGCGCCGCCGTGTATCGCCCCGCCCTGGGCGGCAAGGCTGGCCCGGTCGGCACCAGTTGCGTGAGCGGA
AAGATGGCCGCTTCCCGGCCCTGCTGCAGGGAGCTCAAAATGGAGGACGCGGCGCTCGGGAGAGCGGGCG
GGTGAGTCACCCACACAAAGGAAAAGGGCCTTTCCGTCCTCAGCCGTCGCTTCATGTGACTCCACGGAGT
ACCGGGCGCCGTCCAGGCACCTCGATTAGTTCTCGCGCTTTTGGAGTACGTCGTCTTTAGGTTGGGGGGA
GGGGTTTTATGCGATGGAGTTTCCCCACACTGAGTGGGTGGAGACTGAAGTTAGGCCAGCTTGGCACTTG
ATGTAATTCTCCTTGGAATTTGCCCTTTTTGAGTTTGGATCTTGGTTCATTCTCAAGCCTCAGACAGTGG
TTCAAAGTTTTTTTCTTCCATTTCAGGTGTCGTGAGCTAGCCCACCATGACCGAGTACAAGCCCACGGTG
CGCCTCGCCACCCGCGACGACGTCCCCCGGGCCGTACGCACCCTCGCCGCCGCGTTCGCCGACTACCCCG
CCACGCGCCACACCGTCGACCCGGACCGCCACATCGAGCGGGTCACCGAGCTGCAAGAACTCTTCCTCAC
GCGCGTCGGGCTCGACATCGGCAAGGTGTGGGTCGCGGACGACGGCGCCGCGGTGGCGGTCTGGACCACG
CCGGAGAGCGTCGAAGCGGGGGCGGTGTTCGCCGAGATCGGCCCGCGCATGGCCGAGTTGAGCGGTTCCC
GGCTGGCCGCGCAGCAACAGATGGAAGGCCTCCTGGCGCCGCACCGGCCCAAGGAGCCCGCGTGGTTCCT
GGCCACCGTCGGCGTCTCGCCCGACCACCAGGGCAAGGGTCTGGGCAGCGCCGTCGTGCTCCCCGGAGTG
GAGGCGGCCGAGCGCGCCGGGGTGCCCGCCTTCCTGGAGACCTCCGCGCCCCGCAACCTCCCCTTCTACG
AGCGGCTCGGCTTCACCGTCACCGCCGACGTCGAGGTGCCCGAAGGACCGCGCACCTGGTGCATGACCCG
CAAGCCCGGTGCCGGATCGGGAGAGGGCAGAGGAAGTCTGCTAACATGCGGTGACGTCGAGGAGAATCCT
GGCCCACCGGTCGCCACCAGCGAGCTGATTAAGGAGAACATGCACATGAAGCTGTACATGGAGGGCACCG
TGGACAACCATCACTTCAAGTGCACATCCGAGGGCGAAGGCAAGCCCTACGAGGGCACCCAGACCATGAG
AATCAAGGTGGTCGAGGGCGGCCCTCTCCCCTTCGCCTTCGACATCCTGGCTACTAGCTTCCTCTACGGC
AGCAAGACCTTCATCAACCACACCCAGGGCATCCCCGACTTCTTCAAGCAGTCCTTCCCTGAGGGCTTCA
CATGGGAGAGAGTCACCACATACGAAGACGGGGGCGTGCTGACCGCTACCCAGGACACCAGCCTCCAGGA
CGGCTGCCTCATCTACAACGTCAAGATCAGAGGGGTGAACTTCACATCCAACGGCCCTGTGATGCAGAAG
AAAACACTCGGCTGGGAGGCCTTCACCGAGACGCTGTACCCCGCTGACGGCGGCCTGGAAGGCAGAAACG
ACATGGCCCTGAAGCTCGTGGGCGGGAGCCATCTGATCGCAAACATCAAGACCACATATAGATCCAAGAA
ACCCGCTAAGAACCTCAAGATGCCTGGCGTCTACTATGTGGACTACAGACTGGAAAGAATCAAGGAGGCC
AACAACGAGACCTACGTCGAGCAGCACGAGGTGGCAGTGGCCAGATACTGCGACCTCCCTAGCAAACTGG
GGCACAAGCTTAATTAAGAATTCGTCGAGGGACCTAATAACTTCGTATAGCATACATTATACGAAGTTAT
ACATGTTTAAGGGTTCCGGTTCCACTAGGTACAATTCGATATCAAGCTTATCGATAATCAACCTCTGGAT
TACAAAATTTGTGAAAGATTGACTGGTATTCTTAACTATGTTGCTCCTTTTACGCTATGTGGATACGCTG
CTTTAATGCCTTTGTATCATGCTATTGCTTCCCGTATGGCTTTCATTTTCTCCTCCTTGTATAAATCCTG
GTTGCTGTCTCTTTATGAGGAGTTGTGGCCCGTTGTCAGGCAACGTGGCGTGGTGTGCACTGTGTTTGCT
GACGCAACCCCCACTGGTTGGGGCATTGCCACCACCTGTCAGCTCCTTTCCGGGACTTTCGCTTTCCCCC
TCCCTATTGCCACGGCGGAACTCATCGCCGCCTGCCTTGCCCGCTGCTGGACAGGGGCTCGGCTGTTGGG
CACTGACAATTCCGTGGTGTTGTCGGGGAAATCATCGTCCTTTCCTTGGCTGCTCGCCTGTGTTGCCACC
TGGATTCTGCGCGGGACGTCCTTCTGCTACGTCCCTTCGGCCCTCAATCCAGCGGACCTTCCTTCCCGCG
GCCTGCTGCCGGCTCTGCGGCCTCTTCCGCGTCTTCGCCTTCGCCCTCAGACGAGTCGGATCTCCCTTTG
GGCCGCCTCCCCGCATCGATACCGTCGACCTCGATCGAGACCTAGAAAAACATGGAGCAATCACAAGTAG
CAATACAGCAGCTACCAATGCTGATTGTGCCTGGCTAGAAGCACAAGAGGAGGAGGAGGTGGGTTTTCCA
GTCACACCTCAGGTACCTTTAAGACCAATGACTTACAAGGCAGCTGTAGATCTTAGCCACTTTTTAAAAG
AAAAGGGGGGACTGGAAGGGCTAATTCACTCCCAACGAAGACAAGATATCCTTGATCTGTGGATCTACCA
CACACAAGGCTACTTCCCTGATTGGCAGAACTACACACCAGGGCCAGGGATCAGATATCCACTGACCTTT
GGATGGTGCTACAAGCTAGTACCAGTTGAGCAAGAGAAGGTAGAAGAAGCCAATGAAGGAGAGAACACCC
GCTTGTTACACCCTGTGAGCCTGCATGGGATGGATGACCCGGAGAGAGAAGTATTAGAGTGGAGGTTTGA
CAGCCGCCTAGCATTTCATCACATGGCCCGAGAGCTGCATCCGGACTGTACTGGGTCTCTCTGGTTAGAC
CAGATCTGAGCCTGGGAGCTCTCTGGCTAACTAGGGAACCCACTGCTTAAGCCTCAATAAAGCTTGCCTT
GAGTGCTTCAAGTAGTGTGTGCCCGTCTGTTGTGTGACTCTGGTAACTAGAGATCCCTCAGACCCTTTTA
GTCAGTGTGGAAAATCTCTAGCAGCATGTGAGCAAAAGGCCAGCAAAAGGCCAGGAACCGTAAAAAGGCC
GCGTTGCTGGCGTTTTTCCATAGGCTCCGCCCCCCTGACGAGCATCACAAAAATCGACGCTCAAGTCAGA
GGTGGCGAAACCCGACAGGACTATAAAGATACCAGGCGTTTCCCCCTGGAAGCTCCCTCGTGCGCTCTCC
TGTTCCGACCCTGCCGCTTACCGGATACCTGTCCGCCTTTCTCCCTTCGGGAAGCGTGGCGCTTTCTCAT
AGCTCACGCTGTAGGTATCTCAGTTCGGTGTAGGTCGTTCGCTCCAAGCTGGGCTGTGTGCACGAACCCC
CCGTTCAGCCCGACCGCTGCGCCTTATCCGGTAACTATCGTCTTGAGTCCAACCCGGTAAGACACGACTT
ATCGCCACTGGCAGCAGCCACTGGTAACAGGATTAGCAGAGCGAGGTATGTAGGCGGTGCTACAGAGTTC
TTGAAGTGGTGGCCTAACTACGGCTACACTAGAAGAACAGTATTTGGTATCTGCGCTCTGCTGAAGCCAG
TTACCTTCGGAAAAAGAGTTGGTAGCTCTTGATCCGGCAAACAAACCACCGCTGGTAGCGGTGGTTTTTT
TGTTTGCAAGCAGCAGATTACGCGCAGAAAAAAAGGATCTCAAGAAGATCCTTTGATCTTTTCTACGGGG
TCTGACGCTCAGTGGAACGAAAACTCACGTTAAGGGATTTTGGTCATGAGATTATCAAAAAGGATCTTCA
CCTAGATCCTTTTAAATTAAAAATGAAGTTTTAAATCAATCTAAAGTATATATGAGTAAACTTGGTCTGA
CAGTTACCAATGCTTAATCAGTGAGGCACCTATCTCAGCGATCTGTCTATTTCGTTCATCCATAGTTGCC
TGACTCCCCGTCGTGTAGATAACTACGATACGGGAGGGCTTACCATCTGGCCCCAGTGCTGCAATGATAC
CGCGAGACCCACGCTCACCGGCTCCAGATTTATCAGCAATAAACCAGCCAGCCGGAAGGGCCGAGCGCAG
AAGTGGTCCTGCAACTTTATCCGCCTCCATCCAGTCTATTAATTGTTGCCGGGAAGCTAGAGTAAGTAGT
TCGCCAGTTAATAGTTTGCGCAACGTTGTTGCCATTGCTACAGGCATCGTGGTGTCACGCTCGTCGTTTG
GTATGGCTTCATTCAGCTCCGGTTCCCAACGATCAAGGCGAGTTACATGATCCCCCATGTTGTGCAAAAA
AGCGGTTAGCTCCTTCGGTCCTCCGATCGTTGTCAGAAGTAAGTTGGCCGCAGTGTTATCACTCATGGTT
ATGGCAGCACTGCATAATTCTCTTACTGTCATGCCATCCGTAAGATGCTTTTCTGTGACTGGTGAGTACT
CAACCAAGTCATTCTGAGAATAGTGTATGCGGCGACCGAGTTGCTCTTGCCCGGCGTCAATACGGGATAA
TACCGCGCCACATAGCAGAACTTTAAAAGTGCTCATCATTGGAAAACGTTCTTCGGGGCGAAAACTCTCA
AGGATCTTACCGCTGTTGAGATCCAGTTCGATGTAACCCACTCGTGCACCCAACTGATCTTCAGCATCTT
TTACTTTCACCAGCGTTTCTGGGTGAGCAAAAACAGGAAGGCAAAATGCCGCAAAAAAGGGAATAAGGGC
GACACGGAAATGTTGAATACTCATACTCTTCCTTTTTCAATATTATTGAAGCATTTATCAGGGTTATTGT
CTCATGAGCGGATACATATTTGAATGTATTTAGAAAAATAAACAAATAGGGGTTCCGCGCACATTTCCCC
GAAAAGTGCCACCTGAC
